>Addgene plasmid #30495 | pDsRed2-C1-Ahi1 | addgene partial sequence | sequence record 35479 | 30495 with DsRed1-C
TACGAGCGCACCGAGGGCCGCCACCACCTGTTCCTGAGATCTCGAGCTCAAGCTTCGAATTCTGCAGTCG
ACGGTACCGAGCTCGGATCCACTAGTAACGGCCGCCAGTGTGCTGGAATTCGCCCTTTGCCTACAGCTGA
GAGTGAAGCAAAAGTAAAAACCAAAGTTCGCTTTGAAGAATTGCTTAAGACCCACAGTGATCTAATGCGT
GAAAAGAAAAAACTGAAGAAAAAACTTGTCAGGTCTGAAGAAAACATCTCACCTGACACTATTAGAAGCA
ATCTTCACTATATGAAAGAAACTACAAGTGATGATCCCGACACTATTAGAAGCAATCTTCCCCATATTAA
AGAAACTACAAGTGATGATGTAAGTGCTGCTAACACTAACAACCTGAAGAAGAGCACGAGAGTCACTAAA
AACAAATTGAGGAACACACAGTTAGCAACTGAAAATCCTAATGGTGATGCTAGTGTAGAGGAAGACAAAC
AAGGAAAGCCAAATAAAAAGGTGATAAAGACGGTGCCCCAGTTGACTACACAAGACCTGAAACCGGAAAC
TCCTGAGAATAAGGTTGATTCTACACACCAGAAAACACATACAAAGCCACAGCCAGGCGTTGATCATCAG
AAAAGTGAGAAGGCAAATGAGGGAAGAGAAGAGACTGATTTAGAAGAGGATGAAGAATTGATGCAAGCAT
ATCAGTGCCATGTAACTGAAGAAATGGCAAAGGAGATTAAGAGGAAAATAAGAAAGAAACTGAAAGAACA
GTTGACTTACTTTCCCTCAGATACTTTATTCCATGATGACAAACTAAGCAGTGAAAAAAGGAAAAAGAAA
AAGGAAGTTCCAGTCTTCTCTAAAGCTGAAACAAGTACATTGACCATCTCTGGTGACACAGTT
