[The description below was written by a language model from this plasmid's Addgene catalogue record.]
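Description:
pDsRed2-C1-Ahi1 is a mammalian expression plasmid built on the commercial Clontech pDsRed2-C1 backbone (about 4.7 kb), carrying a roughly 3.7 kb human AHI1 insert for a total size of about 8.4 kb. The coding sequence was placed between the KpnI and ApaI sites of the multiple cloning site, downstream of the DsRed2 open reading frame. The encoded product is therefore AHI1 with the red fluorescent protein DsRed2 fused to its N terminus. The plasmid is maintained at high copy number in E. coli under kanamycin selection. In mammalian cells, the neomycin resistance marker allows transfected cells to be selected with G418. In vectors of this family a single resistance cassette usually provides both kanamycin and G418 resistance. The record does not state the promoter driving the fusion, the origin of replication or the polyadenylation signals, and no feature table is provided to confirm them.

AHI1 (also listed as JBTS3) is a Joubert syndrome locus. The associated publication concerns impaired Wnt–beta-catenin signalling in adult kidney homeostasis and cystic kidney ciliopathy. In that context the construct suits transient or stable expression of red-fluorescent AHI1 in cultured mammalian cells. Such expression lets the protein's subcellular localisation be followed by fluorescence microscopy, alone or alongside green-tagged partners. It also lets overexpressed AHI1 be tested in signalling or interaction assays. The record does not say which isoform the insert represents or whether it contains any mutations. It also lists as unknown whether the cloning sites were preserved.
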