Addgene plasmid #30495: pDsRed2-C1-Ahi1
Depositing lab: Joseph Gleeson. Depositing organization: University of California, San Diego (UCSD). Publication: Impaired Wnt-beta-catenin signaling disrupts adult renal homeostasis and leads to cystic kidney ciliopathy. Lancaster MA, Louie CM, Silhavy JL, Sintasath L, Decambre M, Nigam SK, Willert K, Gleeson JG. Nat Med. 2009 Sep . 15(9):1046-54. 10.1038/nm.2010 PubMed 19718039.
Backbone
  Vector backbone: pDsRed2-C1
  Backbone manufacturer: Clontech
  Backbone size w/o insert (bp): 4700
  Vector type: Mammalian Expression
  Selectable markers: Neomycin (select with G418)
Growth in bacteria
  Bacterial resistance: Kanamycin, 50 μg/mL
  Growth temperature: 37°C
  Growth strain: DH5alpha
  Copy number: High Copy
Gene/Insert
  Gene/Insert name: Ahi1
  Species: H. sapiens (human)
  Insert size (bp): 3700
  Entrez Gene: AHI1 (a.k.a. AHI-1, JBTS3, ORF1, dJ71N10.1)
  Tag / fusion protein: DsRed2 (N terminal on insert)
  Cloning method: Restriction Enzyme; 5′ cloning site KpnI (unknown if destroyed); 3′ cloning site ApaI (unknown if destroyed)
  Sequencing primers: 5′ DsRed1-C
Terms and licenses: Academic/Nonprofit Terms; Industry Terms: Not Available to Industry
Depositor comments: Total plasmid size: 8.4kb
How to cite: pDsRed2-C1-Ahi1 was a gift from Joseph Gleeson (Addgene plasmid # 30495 ; http://n2t.net/addgene:30495 ; RRID:Addgene_30495)
